Addgene plasmid #106319: pLKO.1P shSHMT2
Purpose: Express shRNA targeting SHMT2
Depositing lab: Richard Possemato. Depositing organization: NYU Grossman School of Medicine. Publication: Serine Catabolism by SHMT2 Is Required for Proper Mitochondrial Translation Initiation and Maintenance of Formylmethionyl-tRNAs. Minton DR, Nam M, McLaughlin DJ, Shin J, Bayraktar EC, Alvarez SW, Sviderskiy VO, Papagiannakopoulos T, Sabatini DM, Birsoy K, Possemato R. Mol Cell. 2018 Feb 15;69(4):610-621.e5. doi: 10.1016/j.molcel.2018.01.024. PubMed 29452640.
Backbone
  Vector backbone: pLKO_TRC005
  Backbone manufacturer: Broad Institute
  Backbone size w/o insert (bp): 7466
  Total vector size (bp): 7518
  Vector type: Lentiviral, RNAi
  Selectable markers: Puromycin
Growth in bacteria
  Bacterial resistance: Ampicillin, 100 μg/mL
  Growth temperature: 37°C
  Growth strain: NEB Stable
  Copy number: High Copy
Gene/Insert
  Gene/Insert name: shRNA targeting SHMT2
  gRNA/shRNA sequence: CCGGAGAGTTGTGGACTTTAT
  Species: H. sapiens (human)
Resource information
  A portion of this plasmid was derived from a plasmid made by: The RNAi Consortium
Terms and licenses: Academic/Nonprofit Terms; Industry Terms: Not Available to Industry
Depositor comments: TRCN0000238795
How to cite: pLKO.1P shSHMT2 was a gift from Richard Possemato (Addgene plasmid # 106319 ; http://n2t.net/addgene:106319 ; RRID:Addgene_106319)
