[The description below was written by a language model from this plasmid's Addgene catalogue record and pLannotate feature annotations shown in this document.]
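Description:
pLKO.1P shSHMT2 is a lentiviral RNAi plasmid built on the Broad Institute's pLKO_TRC005 backbone and carrying a short hairpin RNA directed against human SHMT2; the depositor notes that the hairpin corresponds to a clone from The RNAi Consortium collection. In bacteria it is maintained through a high-copy ColE1/pUC-type origin with ampicillin selection (AmpR under its own bla promoter). An f1 origin and remnants of a lac/lacZα cloning region flanked by T3 and T7 promoters are also present.

The viral portion follows a self-inactivating HIV-1 design. An RSV enhancer/promoter fused to a truncated 5' LTR drives transcription of the genomic RNA in packaging cells. This is followed by the Ψ packaging signal with a gag fragment, the Rev response element for Rev-dependent nuclear export, and a cPPT/CTS element. The genome ends in a ΔU3 3' LTR, which leaves the integrated provirus without LTR promoter activity, and an SV40 poly(A) signal and SV40 origin lie just outside it.

Between the LTRs, a human U6 RNA polymerase III promoter sits upstream of the hairpin position; the hairpin itself is not annotated in the feature table but would fall between U6 and the cPPT. A human PGK promoter separately drives puromycin N-acetyltransferase, allowing selection of transduced mammalian cells.

The catalogue lists a total size of 7,518 bp, whereas the annotated sequencing record is 7,084 nt, a discrepancy the record does not explain. The construct is intended for stable knockdown of SHMT2, and the associated publication concerns serine catabolism by SHMT2 and mitochondrial translation.
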