Features (pLannotate 1.2.2; 25 found; start..end, strand, type, name):
      1..22      +  protein_bind   CAP binding site: CAP binding activates transcription in the presence of cAMP. E. coli catabolite activator protein
     37..67      +  promoter       lac promoter: promoter for the E. coli lac operon
     75..91      +  protein_bind   lac operator: The lac repressor binds to the lac operator to inhibit transcription in E. coli. This inhibition can be relieved by adding lactose or isopropyl-β-D-thiogalactopyranoside (IPTG). lac repressor encoded by lacI
    136..154     +  promoter       T3 promoter: promoter for bacteriophage T3 RNA polymerase
    182..408     +  promoter       RSV promoter: Rous sarcoma virus enhancer/promoter
    409..589     +  LTR            5' LTR (truncated): truncated 5' long terminal repeat (LTR) from HIV-1
    636..761     +  misc_feature   HIV-1 Ψ: packaging signal of human immunodeficiency virus type 1
    745..1108    +  CDS            HIV-1 gag (fragment): gag protein from human immunodeficiency virus 1; gag
   1254..1487    +  misc_feature   RRE: The Rev response element (RRE) of HIV-1 allows for Rev-dependent mRNA export from the nucleus to the cytoplasm.
   1864..1964    +  CDS            Rev (fragment): human immunodeficiency virus 1 (HIV-1) Rev protein; rev; enhances nuclear export of unspliced and incompletely spliced viral mRNAs
   2014..2254    +  promoter       U6 promoter: RNA polymerase III promoter for human U6 snRNA
   2359..2476    +  misc_feature   cPPT/CTS: central polypurine tract and central termination sequence of HIV-1
   2525..3035    +  promoter       hPGK promoter: human phosphoglycerate kinase 1 promoter
   3057..3656    +  CDS            PuroR: puromycin N-acetyltransferase; pac from Streptomyces alboniger; confers resistance to puromycin
   3699..3782    +  CDS            nef (fragment): NEF_HV1Z2 - Experimental evidence at protein level: Swiss-Prot protein existence level 1. Extracellular Nef protein targets CD4(+) T-lymphocytes for apoptosis by interacting with CXCR4 surface receptors. From Human immunodeficiency virus type 1 group M subtype D (isolate Z2/CDC-Z34) (HIV-1).
   3784..4017    +  LTR            3' LTR (ΔU3): self-inactivating 3' long terminal repeat (LTR) from HIV-1
   4089..4210    +  polyA_signal   SV40 poly(A) signal: SV40 polyadenylation signal
   4250..4385    +  rep_origin     SV40 ori: SV40 origin of replication
   4406..4424    -  promoter       T7 promoter: promoter for bacteriophage T7 RNA polymerase
   4432..4587    +  CDS            lacZα (fragment): LacZα fragment of β-galactosidase; lacZ fragment
   4592..5020    +  rep_origin     f1 ori (sequence partly withheld): f1 bacteriophage origin of replication; arrow indicates direction of (+) strand synthesis
   5073..5177    +  promoter       AmpR promoter: bla
   5178..6038    +  CDS            AmpR: β-lactamase; bla; confers resistance to ampicillin, carbenicillin, and related antibiotics
   6209..6797    +  rep_origin     ori: high-copy-number ColE1/pMB1/pBR322/pUC origin of replication
   6980..7072    +  CDS            lacI (fragment): lac repressor; lacI; The lac repressor binds to the lac operator to inhibit transcription in E. coli. This inhibition can be relieved by adding lactose or isopropyl-β-D-thiogalactopyranoside (IPTG).
>Addgene plasmid #106319 | pLKO.1P shSHMT2 | addgene full sequence | sequence record 209344 | Addgene NGS Result
TAATGTGAGTTAGCTCACTCATTAGGCACCCCAGGCTTTACACTTTATGCTTCCGGCTCGTATGTTGTGT
GGAATTGTGAGCGGATAACAATTTCACACAGGAAACAGCTATGACCATGATTACGCCAAGCGCGCAATTA
ACCCTCACTAAAGGGAACAAAAGCTGGAGCTGCAAGCTTAATGTAGTCTTATGCAATACTCTTGTAGTCT
TGCAACATGGTAACGATGAGTTAGCAACATGCCTTACAAGGAGAGAAAAAGCACCGTGCATGCCGATTGG
TGGAAGTAAGGTGGTACGATCGTGCCTTATTAGGAAGGCAACAGACGGGTCTGACATGGATTGGACGAAC
CACTGAATTGCCGCATTGCAGAGATATTGTATTTAAGTGCCTAGCTCGATACATAAACGGGTCTCTCTGG
TTAGACCAGATCTGAGCCTGGGAGCTCTCTGGCTAACTAGGGAACCCACTGCTTAAGCCTCAATAAAGCT
TGCCTTGAGTGCTTCAAGTAGTGTGTGCCCGTCTGTTGTGTGACTCTGGTAACTAGAGATCCCTCAGACC
CTTTTAGTCAGTGTGGAAAATCTCTAGCAGTGGCGCCCGAACAGGGACTTGAAAGCGAAAGGGAAACCAG
AGGAGCTCTCTCGACGCAGGACTCGGCTTGCTGAAGCGCGCACGGCAAGAGGCGAGGGGCGGCGACTGGT
GAGTACGCCAAAAATTTTGACTAGCGGAGGCTAGAAGGAGAGAGATGGGTGCGAGAGCGTCAGTATTAAG
CGGGGGAGAATTAGATCGCGATGGGAAAAAATTCGGTTAAGGCCAGGGGGAAAGAAAAAATATAAATTAA
AACATATAGTATGGGCAAGCAGGGAGCTAGAACGATTCGCAGTTAATCCTGGCCTGTTAGAAACATCAGA
AGGCTGTAGACAAATACTGGGACAGCTACAACCATCCCTTCAGACAGGATCAGAAGAACTTAGATCATTA
TATAATACAGTAGCAACCCTCTATTGTGTGCATCAAAGGATAGAGATAAAAGACACCAAGGAAGCTTTAG
ACAAGATAGAGGAAGAGCAAAACAAAAGTAAGACCACCGCACAGCAAGCGGCCGCTGATCTTCAGACCTG
GAGGAGGAGATATGAGGGACAATTGGAGAAGTGAATTATATAAATATAAAGTAGTAAAAATTGAACCATT
AGGAGTAGCACCCACCAAGGCAAAGAGAAGAGTGGTGCAGAGAGAAAAAAGAGCAGTGGGAATAGGAGCT
TTGTTCCTTGGGTTCTTGGGAGCAGCAGGAAGCACTATGGGCGCAGCGTCAATGACGCTGACGGTACAGG
CCAGACAATTATTGTCTGGTATAGTGCAGCAGCAGAACAATTTGCTGAGGGCTATTGAGGCGCAACAGCA
TCTGTTGCAACTCACAGTCTGGGGCATCAAGCAGCTCCAGGCAAGAATCCTGGCTGTGGAAAGATACCTA
AAGGATCAACAGCTCCTGGGGATTTGGGGTTGCTCTGGAAAACTCATTTGCACCACTGCTGTGCCTTGGA
ATGCTAGTTGGAGTAATAAATCTCTGGAACAGATTTGGAATCACACGACCTGGATGGAGTGGGACAGAGA
AATTAACAATTACACAAGCTTAATACACTCCTTAATTGAAGAATCGCAAAACCAGCAAGAAAAGAATGAA
CAAGAATTATTGGAATTAGATAAATGGGCAAGTTTGTGGAATTGGTTTAACATAACAAATTGGCTGTGGT
ATATAAAATTATTCATAATGATAGTAGGAGGCTTGGTAGGTTTAAGAATAGTTTTTGCTGTACTTTCTAT
AGTGAATAGAGTTAGGCAGGGATATTCACCATTATCGTTTCAGACCCACCTCCCAACCCCGAGGGGACCC
GACAGGCCCGAAGGAATAGAAGAAGAAGGTGGAGAGAGAGACAGAGACAGATCCATTCGATTAGTGAACG
GATCTCGACGGTATCGATCACGAGACTAGCCTCGAGCGGCCGCCCCCTTCACCGAGGGCCTATTTCCCAT
GATTCCTTCATATTTGCATATACGATACAAGGCTGTTAGAGAGATAATTGGAATTAATTTGACTGTAAAC
ACAAAGATATTAGTACAAAATACGTGACGTAGAAAGTAATAATTTCTTGGGTAGTTTGCAGTTTTAAAAT
TATGTTTTAAAATGGACTATCATATGCTTACCGTAACTTGAAAGTATTTCGATTTCTTGGCTTTATATAT
CTTGTGGAAAGGACGAAACACCGGCCGGAGAGTTGTGGACTTTATCTCGAGATAAAGTCCACAACTCTCC
GGTTTTTGAATTCTCGACCTCGAGACAAATGGCAGTATTCATCCACAATTTTAAAAGAAAAGGGGGGATT
GGGGGGTACAGTGCAGGGGAAAGAATAGTAGACATAATAGCAACAGACATACAAACTAAAGAATTACAAA
AACAAATTACAAAAATTCAAAATTTTCGGGTTTATTACAGGGACAGCAGAGATCCACTTTGGCCGCGGCT
CGAGGGGGTTGGGGTTGCGCCTTTTCCAAGGCAGCCCTGGGTTTGCGCAGGGACGCGGCTGCTCTGGGCG
TGGTTCCGGGAAACGCAGCGGCGCCGACCCTGGGTCTCGCACATTCTTCACGTCCGTTCGCAGCGTCACC
CGGATCTTCGCCGCTACCCTTGTGGGCCCCCCGGCGACGCTTCCTGCTCCGCCCCTAAGTCGGGAAGGTT
CCTTGCGGTTCGCGGCGTGCCGGACGTGACAAACGGAAGCCGCACGTCTCACTAGTACCCTCGCAGACGG
ACAGCGCCAGGGAGCAATGGCAGCGCGCCGACCGCGATGGGCTGTGGCCAATAGCGGCTGCTCAGCAGGG
CGCGCCGAGAGCAGCGGCCGGGAAGGGGCGGTGCGGGAGGCGGGGTGTGGGGCGGTAGTGTGGGCCCTGT
TCCTGCCCGCGCGGTGTTCCGCATTCTGCAAGCCTCCGGAGCGCACGTCGGCAGTCGGCTCCCTCGTTGA
CCGAATCACCGACCTCTCTCCCCAGGGGGATCCACCGGAGCTTACCATGACCGAGTACAAGCCCACGGTG
CGCCTCGCCACCCGCGACGACGTCCCCAGGGCCGTACGCACCCTCGCCGCCGCGTTCGCCGACTACCCCG
CCACGCGCCACACCGTCGATCCGGACCGCCACATCGAGCGGGTCACCGAGCTGCAAGAACTCTTCCTCAC
GCGCGTCGGGCTCGACATCGGCAAGGTGTGGGTCGCGGACGACGGCGCCGCGGTGGCGGTCTGGACCACG
CCGGAGAGCGTCGAAGCGGGGGCGGTGTTCGCCGAGATCGGCCCGCGCATGGCCGAGTTGAGCGGTTCCC
GGCTGGCCGCGCAGCAACAGATGGAAGGCCTCCTGGCGCCGCACCGGCCCAAGGAGCCCGCGTGGTTCCT
GGCCACCGTCGGCGTCTCGCCCGACCACCAGGGCAAGGGTCTGGGCAGCGCCGTCGTGCTCCCCGGAGTG
GAGGCGGCCGAGCGCGCCGGGGTGCCCGCCTTCCTGGAGACCTCCGCGCCCCGCAACCTCCCCTTCTACG
AGCGGCTCGGCTTCACCGTCACCGCCGACGTCGAGGTGCCCGAAGGACCGCGCACCTGGTGCATGACCCG
CAAGCCCGGTGCCTGACGCCCGCCCCACGACCCGCAGCGCCCGACCGAAAGGAGCGCACGACCCCATGCA
TCGGTACCTTTAAGACCAATGACTTACAAGGCAGCTGTAGATCTTAGCCACTTTTTAAAAGAAAAGGGGG
GACTGGAAGGGCTAATTCACTCCCAACGAAGACAAGATCTGCTTTTTGCTTGTACTGGGTCTCTCTGGTT
AGACCAGATCTGAGCCTGGGAGCTCTCTGGCTAACTAGGGAACCCACTGCTTAAGCCTCAATAAAGCTTG
CCTTGAGTGCTTCAAGTAGTGTGTGCCCGTCTGTTGTGTGACTCTGGTAACTAGAGATCCCTCAGACCCT
TTTAGTCAGTGTGGAAAATCTCTAGCAGTAGTAGTTCATGTCATCTTATTATTCAGTATTTATAACTTGC
AAAGAAATGAATATCAGAGAGTGAGAGGAACTTGTTTATTGCAGCTTATAATGGTTACAAATAAAGCAAT
AGCATCACAAATTTCACAAATAAAGCATTTTTTTCACTGCATTCTAGTTGTGGTTTGTCCAAACTCATCA
ATGTATCTTATCATGTCTGGCTCTAGCTATCCCGCCCCTAACTCCGCCCATCCCGCCCCTAACTCCGCCC
AGTTCCGCCCATTCTCCGCCCCATGGCTGACTAATTTTTTTTATTTATGCAGAGGCCGAGGCCGCCTCGG
CCTCTGAGCTATTCCAGAAGTAGTGAGGAGGCTTTTTTGGAGGCCTAGGGACGTACCCAATTCGCCCTAT
AGTGAGTCGTATTACGCGCGCTCACTGGCCGTCGTTTTACAACGTCGTGACTGGGAAAACCCTGGCGTTA
CCCAACTTAATCGCCTTGCAGCACATCCCCCTTTCGCCAGCTGGCGTAATAGCGAAGAGGCCCGCACCGA
TCGCCCTTCCCAACAGTTGCGCAGCCTGAATGGCGAATGGG
[124 nt withheld, positions 4592-4715]
C
[91 nt withheld, positions 4717-4807]
A
[49 nt withheld, positions 4809-4857]
CCTTTGACGTTGGAGTCCACGTTCTTT
[37 nt withheld, positions 4885-4921]
ACCCTATCTCGGTCTATTCTTTTGATTTATAAGGGATTTTGCCGATTTCGGCCTATTGGTTAAAAAATGA
GCTGATTTAACAAAAATTTAACGCGAATTTTAACAAAATATTAACGCTTACAATTTAGGTGGCACTTTTC
GGGGAAATGTGCGCGGAACCCCTATTTGTTTATTTTTCTAAATACATTCAAATATGTATCCGCTCATGAG
ACAATAACCCTGATAAATGCTTCAATAATATTGAAAAAGGAAGAGTATGAGTATTCAACATTTCCGTGTC
GCCCTTATTCCCTTTTTTGCGGCATTTTGCCTTCCTGTTTTTGCTCACCCAGAAACGCTGGTGAAAGTAA
AAGATGCTGAAGATCAGTTGGGTGCACGAGTGGGTTACATCGAACTGGATCTCAACAGCGGTAAGATCCT
TGAGAGTTTTCGCCCCGAAGAACGTTTTCCAATGATGAGCACTTTTAAAGTTCTGCTATGTGGCGCGGTA
TTATCCCGTATTGACGCCGGGCAAGAGCAACTCGGTCGCCGCATACACTATTCTCAGAATGACTTGGTTG
AGTACTCACCAGTCACAGAAAAGCATCTTACGGATGGCATGACAGTAAGAGAATTATGCAGTGCTGCCAT
AACCATGAGTGATAACACTGCGGCCAACTTACTTCTGACAACGATCGGAGGACCGAAGGAGCTAACCGCT
TTTTTGCACAACATGGGGGATCATGTAACTCGCCTTGATCGTTGGGAACCGGAGCTGAATGAAGCCATAC
CAAACGACGAGCGTGACACCACGATGCCTGTAGCAATGGCAACAACGTTGCGCAAACTATTAACTGGCGA
ACTACTTACTCTAGCTTCCCGGCAACAATTAATAGACTGGATGGAGGCGGATAAAGTTGCAGGACCACTT
CTGCGCTCGGCCCTTCCGGCTGGCTGGTTTATTGCTGATAAATCTGGAGCCGGTGAGCGTGGGTCTCGCG
GTATCATTGCAGCACTGGGGCCAGATGGTAAGCCCTCCCGTATCGTAGTTATCTACACGACGGGGAGTCA
GGCAACTATGGATGAACGAAATAGACAGATCGCTGAGATAGGTGCCTCACTGATTAAGCATTGGTAACTG
TCAGACCAAGTTTACTCATATATACTTTAGATTGATTTAAAACTTCATTTTTAATTTAAAAGGATCTAGG
TGAAGATCCTTTTTGATAATCTCATGACCAAAATCCCTTAACGTGAGTTTTCGTTCCACTGAGCGTCAGA
CCCCGTAGAAAAGATCAAAGGATCTTCTTGAGATCCTTTTTTTCTGCGCGTAATCTGCTGCTTGCAAACA
AAAAAACCACCGCTACCAGCGGTGGTTTGTTTGCCGGATCAAGAGCTACCAACTCTTTTTCCGAAGGTAA
CTGGCTTCAGCAGAGCGCAGATACCAAATACTGTTCTTCTAGTGTAGCCGTAGTTAGGCCACCACTTCAA
GAACTCTGTAGCACCGCCTACATACCTCGCTCTGCTAATCCTGTTACCAGTGGCTGCTGCCAGTGGCGAT
AAGTCGTGTCTTACCGGGTTGGACTCAAGACGATAGTTACCGGATAAGGCGCAGCGGTCGGGCTGAACGG
GGGGTTCGTGCACACAGCCCAGCTTGGAGCGAACGACCTACACCGAACTGAGATACCTACAGCGTGAGCT
ATGAGAAAGCGCCACGCTTCCCGAAGGGAGAAAGGCGGACAGGTATCCGGTAAGCGGCAGGGTCGGAACA
GGAGAGCGCACGAGGGAGCTTCCAGGGGGAAACGCCTGGTATCTTTATAGTCCTGTCGGGTTTCGCCACC
TCTGACTTGAGCGTCGATTTTTGTGATGCTCGTCAGGGGGGCGGAGCCTATGGAAAAACGCCAGCAACGC
GGCCTTTTTACGGTTCCTGGCCTTTTGCTGGCCTTTTGCTCACATGTTCTTTCCTGCGTTATCCCCTGAT
TCTGTGGATAACCGTATTACCGCCTTTGAGTGAGCTGATACCGCTCGCCGCAGCCGAACGACCGAGCGCA
GCGAGTCAGTGAGCGAGGAAGCGGAAGAGCGCCCAATACGCAAACCGCCTCTCCCCGCGCGTTGGCCGAT
TCATTAATGCAGCTGGCACGACAGGTTTCCCGACTGGAAAGCGGGCAGTGAGCGCAACGCAAT
