>Addgene plasmid #106319 | pLKO.1P shSHMT2 | addgene partial sequence | sequence record 210921 | hU6-F 5'-GAGGGCCTATTTCCCATGATT-3'
CGATACAAGGCTGTTAGAGAGATAATTGGAATTAATTTGACTGTAAACACAAAGATATTAGTACAAAATA
CGTGACGTAGAAAGTAATAATTTCTTGGGTAGTTTGCAGTTTTAAAATTATGTTTTAAAATGGACTATCA
TATGCTTACCGTAACTTGAAAGTATTTCGATTTCTTGGCTTTATATATCTTGTGGAAAGGACGAAACACC
GGCCGGAGAGTTGTGGACTTTATCTCGAGATAAAGTCCACAACTCTCCGGTTTTTGAATTCTCGACCTCG
AGACAAATGGCAGTATTCATCCACAATTTTAAAAGAAAAGGGGGGATTGGGGGGTACAGTGCAGGGGAAA
GAATAGTAGACATAATAGCAACAGACATACAAACTAAAGAATTACAAAAACAAATTACAAAAATTCAAAA
TTTTCGGGTTTATTACAGGGACAGCAGAGATCCACTTTGGCCGCGGCTCGAGGGGGTTGGGGTTGCGCCT
TTTCCAAGGCAGCCCTGGGTTTGCGCAGGGACGCGGCTGCTCTGGGCGTGGTTCCGGGAAACGCAGCGGC
GCCGACCCTGGGTCTCGCACATTCTTCACGTCCGTTCGCAGCGTCACCCGGATCTTCGCCGCTACCCTTG
TGGGCCCCCCGGCGACGCTTCCTGCTCCGCCCCTAAGTCGGGAAGGTTCCTTGCGGTTCGCGGCGTGCCG
GACGTGACAAACGGAAGCCGCACGTCTCACTAGTACCCTCGCAGACGGACAGCGCCAGGGAGCAATGGCA
GCGCG
