>Addgene plasmid #106319 | pLKO.1P shSHMT2 | addgene partial sequence | sequence record 210922 | Puro-F 5'-GCAACCTCCCCTTCTACGAGC-3'
ACGTCGAGGTGCCCGAAGGACCGCGCACCTGGTGCATGACCCGCAAGCCCGGTGCCTGACGCCCGCCCCA
CGACCCGCAGCGCCCGACCGAAAGGAGCGCACGACCCCATGCATCGGTACCTTTAAGACCAATGACTTAC
AAGGCAGCTGTAGATCTTAGCCACTTTTTAAAAGAAAAGGGGGGACTGGAAGGGCTAATTCACTCCCAAC
GAAGACAAGATCTGCTTTTTGCTTGTACTGGGTCTCTCTGGTTAGACCAGATCTGAGCCTGGGAGCTCTC
TGGCTAACTAGGGAACCCACTGCTTAAGCCTCAATAAAGCTTGCCTTGAGTGCTTCAAGTAGTGTGTGCC
CGTCTGTTGTGTGACTCTGGTAACTAGAGATCCCTCAGACCCTTTTAGTCAGTGTGGAAAATCTCTAGCA
GTAGTAGTTCATGTCATCTTATTATTCAGTATTTATAACTTGCAAAGAAATGAATATCAGAGAGTGAGAG
GAACTTGTTTATTGCAGCTTATAATGGTTACAAATAAAGCAATAGCATCACAAATTTCACAAATAAAGCA
TTTTTTTCACTGCATTCTAGTTGTGGTTTGTCCAAACTCATCAATGTATCTTATCATGTCTGGCTCTAGC
TATCCCGCCCCTAACTCCGCCCATCCCGCCCCTAACTCCGCCCAGTTCCGCCCATTCTCCGCCCCATGGC
TGACTAATTTTTTTTATTTATGCAGAGGCCGAGG
